Addgene plasmid #15707: pGL2 p15 4xSBR2 MutSBE
Depositing lab: Joan Massague. Depositing organization: Memorial Sloan-Kettering Cancer Center. Publication: C/EBPbeta at the core of the TGFbeta cytostatic response and its evasion in metastatic breast cancer cells. Gomis RR, Alarcon C, Nadal C, Van Poznak C, Massague J. Cancer Cell. 2006 Sep . 10(3):203-14. 10.1016/j.ccr.2006.07.019 PubMed 16959612.
Backbone
  Vector backbone: pGL2-E1bTATA
  Backbone size w/o insert (bp): 5600
  Vector type: Mammalian Expression, Luciferase
Growth in bacteria
  Bacterial resistance: Ampicillin, 100 μg/mL
  Growth temperature: 37°C
  Growth strain: DH5alpha
  Copy number: High Copy
Gene/Insert
  Gene/Insert name: p15 4xSBR2 (alt name: p15INK4b 4xSBR2)
  Species: H. sapiens (human)
  Mutation: Mutant SBE (Smad binding element)
  Entrez Gene: CDKN2B (a.k.a. CDK4I, INK4B, MTS2, P15, TP15, p15INK4b)
  Cloning method: Restriction Enzyme; 5′ cloning site KpnI (not destroyed); 3′ cloning site KpnI (not destroyed)
  Sequencing primers: 5′ n/a; 3′ LucNRev
Terms and licenses: Academic/Nonprofit Terms; Industry Terms: Not Available to Industry
Depositor comments: SBR2 is one of the Smad Binding Regions on the p15INK4b promoter
How to cite: pGL2 p15 4xSBR2 MutSBE was a gift from Joan Massague (Addgene plasmid # 15707 ; http://n2t.net/addgene:15707 ; RRID:Addgene_15707)
