[The description below was written by a language model from this plasmid's Addgene catalogue record.]
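Description:
pGL2 p15 4xSBR2 MutSBE is a mammalian luciferase reporter plasmid built on the pGL2-E1bTATA backbone (about 5.6 kb without the insert). As the backbone name indicates, a minimal adenoviral E1b TATA element sits in front of the firefly luciferase gene. A minimal promoter of this kind has little activity of its own, so reporter output depends largely on whatever regulatory sequence is placed upstream of it. The plasmid is maintained in E. coli as a high-copy vector under ampicillin selection. The record contains no feature table, so details such as the replication origin and polyadenylation signals are not stated.

The insert, cloned at a KpnI site that is retained at both ends, derives from the human CDKN2B (p15INK4b) promoter. It consists of SBR2, one of the Smad binding regions of that promoter, and the "4x" in the name implies four tandem copies. In this version the Smad binding element (SBE) within SBR2 is mutated, although the record does not specify the exact base changes or the insert orientation.

The construct is suited to transient transfection reporter assays of TGFβ-responsive transcription. It most plausibly serves as the mutant counterpart to a reporter carrying intact SBR2, allowing users to test whether activation through this region requires Smad binding at the SBE. The associated study concerns the role of C/EBPβ in the TGFβ cytostatic response, in which p15INK4b induction is a component, and the loss of that response in metastatic breast cancer cells.
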