>Addgene plasmid #15707 | pGL2 p15 4xSBR2 MutSBE | addgene partial sequence | sequence record 22205 | LucNRev 5'-CCTTATGCAGTTGCTCTCC-3'
GCNCNAGGNGATGGCGCCGGGCCTTTCTTTATGTTTTTGGCGTCTTCCATTTTACCAACAGTACCGGAAT
GCCAAGCTGATCCATTATATACCCTCTAGAGTCGACCTGCAGGCATGCAAGCTTCAGCTGCTCGAGCTAG
CACGCGTAAGAGCTCGGTACTTAACTCCGTCTTTCTTAAGATGAGTGAAACGACAGCTAAGATGAGTGAA
AGCGACAGCTCTGCACCTGTCATACAAGTTAGGTACTTAACTCCGTCTTTCTTAAGATGAGTGAAAGCGA
CAGCTCTGCACCTGTCATACAAGTTAGGTACCTCCCGGGTTATGTTAGCTCAGTTACAGTACCATAAGAT
ACATTGATGAGTTTGGACAAACCACAACTAGAATGCAGTGAAAAAAATGCTTTATTTGTGAAATTTGTGA
TGCTATTGCTTTATTTGTAACCATTATAAGCTGCAATAAACAAGTTAACAACAACAATTGCATTCATTTT
ATGTTTCAGGTTCAGGGGGAGGTGTGGGAGGTTTTTTAAAGCAAGTAAAACCTCCACGTACCTTAATATT
ACTTACTTATCATGGTAGCTTGGGCTGGCGTAATAGCGAAGAGGCCCGCACCGATCGCCCTNACCACAGT
TGCGCAGCCTGAATGGCGAANGGCAAATTGTAAGCGTTAATATTTTGTTAAAATNCGCGTTAAATTTTTG
TTAAATCAGCTCATTTTTTANCAATAGGCCGAATCGGCAAAATCCCTTATAATCAAAGATAGACCGAGAT
AGGTTGAGTGTGTCCNGTTGGAACA
